Addgene plasmid #143943: TFORF1279
Purpose: Lentiviral vector for overexpressing transcription factor ORFs with unique 24-bp barcodes. Barcodes facilitate identification of transcription factors in pooled screens.
Depositing lab: Feng Zhang. Depositing organization: Broad Institute. Publication: A transcription factor atlas of directed differentiation. Joung J, Ma S, Tay T, Geiger-Schuller KR, Kirchgatterer PC, Verdine VK, Guo B, Arias-Garcia MA, Allen WE, Singh A, Kuksenko O, Abudayyeh OO, Gootenberg JS, Fu Z, Macrae RK, Buenrostro JD, Regev A, Zhang F. Cell. 2023 Jan 5;186(1):209-229.e26. doi: 10.1016/j.cell.2022.11.026. PubMed 36608654.
Backbone
  Vector backbone: pLX_TRC317
  Backbone manufacturer: Broad Institute Genetic Perturbation Platform
  Backbone size w/o insert (bp): 8264
  Vector type: Mammalian Expression, Lentiviral
  Selectable markers: Puromycin
Growth in bacteria
  Bacterial resistance: Ampicillin, 100 μg/mL
  Growth temperature: 37°C
  Growth strain: NEB Stable
  Copy number: High Copy
Gene/Insert
  Gene/Insert name: ZNF254
  Species: H. sapiens (human)
  Insert size (bp): 1826
  Entrez Gene: ZNF254 (a.k.a. BMZF-5, HD-ZNF1, ZNF539, ZNF91L)
  Promoter: EF1a
  Cloning method: Unknown
  Sequencing primers: 5′ GGGTGGAGACTGAAGTTAGGCCAG; 3′ CACATAGCGTAAAAGGAGCAACATAG
Terms and licenses: Academic/Nonprofit Terms; Industry Terms: Not Available to Industry
Depositor comments: NM_001278663,XM_011528448,NM_001278678,ENST00000616028 . The transcription factor ORF portion of this plasmid was synthesized by Genewiz. Please test multiple small colonies in case of plasmid recombination. To make this collection available in a timely manner, a portion of this collection was not fully sequenced by Addgene. If an Addgene verified full plasmid sequence is not available, please contact us prior to placing an order to request the full sequence.
How to cite: TFORF1279 was a gift from Feng Zhang (Addgene plasmid # 143943 ; http://n2t.net/addgene:143943 ; RRID:Addgene_143943)
