[The description below was written by a language model from this plasmid's Addgene catalogue record and pLannotate feature annotations shown in this document.]
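Description:
TFORF1279 is a third-generation-style, self-inactivating lentiviral expression plasmid built on the pLX_TRC317 backbone and carrying the human zinc-finger transcription factor ZNF254 as its insert. It belongs to a barcoded transcription factor ORF collection in which each construct pairs a synthesized ORF with a unique 24-bp barcode, so that the transcription factor present in a given cell can be identified by sequencing in pooled overexpression screens, such as those used to study directed differentiation. In bacteria the plasmid is maintained through a high-copy ColE1/pUC-type origin and selected with ampicillin via β-lactamase. An f1 origin and remnants of a lac/T7/T3 cloning region are also present in the backbone. The depositor notes that the plasmid can recombine during propagation.

The viral portion begins with an RSV promoter fused to a truncated HIV-1 5' LTR, which drives Tat-independent genomic RNA production in packaging cells. This is followed by the Ψ packaging signal with a partial gag sequence, the Rev response element for nuclear export, and a cPPT/CTS. It ends in a ΔU3 3' LTR that inactivates LTR promoter activity after integration, with an SV40 polyadenylation signal downstream. Within the transfer region, an SV40 promoter drives puromycin N-acetyltransferase for selection of transduced mammalian cells. A separate EF-1α promoter drives the ZNF254 ORF, and a WPRE downstream enhances transcript stability and expression. The automated annotation labels only the start of the ORF, and does so as a ZNF138 fragment, most likely reflecting homology among KRAB zinc-finger family members rather than a different insert. The barcode itself is not annotated in the feature table.
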