Features (pLannotate 1.2.2; 31 found; start..end, strand, type, name):
      5..231     +  promoter       RSV promoter: Rous sarcoma virus enhancer/promoter
    232..412     +  LTR            5' LTR (truncated): truncated 5' long terminal repeat (LTR) from HIV-1
    459..584     +  misc_feature   HIV-1 Ψ: packaging signal of human immunodeficiency virus type 1
    568..931     +  CDS            HIV-1 gag (fragment): gag protein from human immunodeficiency virus 1; gag
   1077..1310    +  misc_feature   RRE: The Rev response element (RRE) of HIV-1 allows for Rev-dependent mRNA export from the nucleus to the cytoplasm.
   1687..1713    +  CDS            Rev (fragment): human immunodeficiency virus 1 (HIV-1) Rev protein; rev; enhances nuclear export of unspliced and incompletely spliced viral mRNAs
   1720..1743    +  promoter       SV40 promoter (fragment): SV40 early promoter
   1744..1815    +  promoter       SV40 promoter (fragment): SV40 enhancer and early promoter
   1839..1974    +  rep_origin     SV40 ori: SV40 origin of replication
   2020..2616    +  CDS            PuroR (fragment): puromycin N-acetyltransferase; pac from Streptomyces; confers resistance to puromycin
   2665..2782    +  misc_feature   cPPT/CTS: central polypurine tract and central termination sequence of HIV-1
   2847..2913    +  CDS            small t antigen (fragment): SV40 (simian virus 40) small t antigen
   2920..4098    +  promoter       EF-1α promoter: strong constitutive promoter for human elongation factor EF-1α
   4100..4393    +  CDS            ZNF138 (fragment): ZN138_HUMAN - Experimental evidence at protein level: Swiss-Prot protein existence level 1. May be involved in transcriptional regulation as a repressor. From Homo sapiens (Human).
   5852..5905    +  promoter       U6 promoter (fragment): RNA polymerase III promoter for human U6 snRNA
   5947..6535    +  misc_feature   WPRE: woodchuck hepatitis virus posttranscriptional regulatory element
   6586..6605    +  misc_feature   cPPT/CTS (fragment): central polypurine tract and central termination sequence of HIV-1
   6607..6840    +  LTR            3' LTR (ΔU3): self-inactivating 3' long terminal repeat (LTR) from HIV-1
   6918..7039    +  polyA_signal   SV40 poly(A) signal: SV40 polyadenylation signal
   7079..7214    +  rep_origin     SV40 ori: SV40 origin of replication
   7235..7253    -  promoter       T7 promoter: promoter for bacteriophage T7 RNA polymerase
   7261..7416    +  CDS            lacZα (fragment): LacZα fragment of β-galactosidase; lacZ fragment
   7421..7849    +  rep_origin     f1 ori (sequence partly withheld): f1 bacteriophage origin of replication; arrow indicates direction of (+) strand synthesis
   7902..8006    +  promoter       AmpR promoter: bla
   8007..8867    +  CDS            AmpR: β-lactamase; bla; confers resistance to ampicillin, carbenicillin, and related antibiotics
   9038..9626    +  rep_origin     ori: high-copy-number ColE1/pMB1/pBR322/pUC origin of replication
   9809..9901    +  CDS            lacI (fragment): lac repressor; lacI; The lac repressor binds to the lac operator to inhibit transcription in E. coli. This inhibition can be relieved by adding lactose or isopropyl-β-D-thiogalactopyranoside (IPTG).
   9914..9935    +  protein_bind   CAP binding site: CAP binding activates transcription in the presence of cAMP. E. coli catabolite activator protein
   9950..9980    +  promoter       lac promoter: promoter for the E. coli lac operon
   9988..10004   +  protein_bind   lac operator: The lac repressor binds to the lac operator to inhibit transcription in E. coli. This inhibition can be relieved by adding lactose or isopropyl-β-D-thiogalactopyranoside (IPTG). lac repressor encoded by lacI
  10049..10067   +  promoter       T3 promoter: promoter for bacteriophage T3 RNA polymerase
>Addgene plasmid #143943 | TFORF1279 | addgene full sequence | sequence record 404604 | Addgene NGS Result
TTAATGTAGTCTTATGCAATACTCTTGTAGTCTTGCAACATGGTAACGATGAGTTAGCAACATGCCTTAC
AAGGAGAGAAAAAGCACCGTGCATGCCGATTGGTGGAAGTAAGGTGGTACGATCGTGCCTTATTAGGAAG
GCAACAGACGGGTCTGACATGGATTGGACGAACCACTGAATTGCCGCATTGCAGAGATATTGTATTTAAG
TGCCTAGCTCGATACATAAACGGGTCTCTCTGGTTAGACCAGATCTGAGCCTGGGAGCTCTCTGGCTAAC
TAGGGAACCCACTGCTTAAGCCTCAATAAAGCTTGCCTTGAGTGCTTCAAGTAGTGTGTGCCCGTCTGTT
GTGTGACTCTGGTAACTAGAGATCCCTCAGACCCTTTTAGTCAGTGTGGAAAATCTCTAGCAGTGGCGCC
CGAACAGGGACTTGAAAGCGAAAGGGAAACCAGAGGAGCTCTCTCGACGCAGGACTCGGCTTGCTGAAGC
GCGCACGGCAAGAGGCGAGGGGCGGCGACTGGTGAGTACGCCAAAAATTTTGACTAGCGGAGGCTAGAAG
GAGAGAGATGGGTGCGAGAGCGTCAGTATTAAGCGGGGGAGAATTAGATCGCGATGGGAAAAAATTCGGT
TAAGGCCAGGGGGAAAGAAAAAATATAAATTAAAACATATAGTATGGGCAAGCAGGGAGCTAGAACGATT
CGCAGTTAATCCTGGCCTGTTAGAAACATCAGAAGGCTGTAGACAAATACTGGGACAGCTACAACCATCC
CTTCAGACAGGATCAGAAGAACTTAGATCATTATATAATACAGTAGCAACCCTCTATTGTGTGCATCAAA
GGATAGAGATAAAAGACACCAAGGAAGCTTTAGACAAGATAGAGGAAGAGCAAAACAAAAGTAAGACCAC
CGCACAGCAAGCGGCCGCTGATCTTCAGACCTGGAGGAGGAGATATGAGGGACAATTGGAGAAGTGAATT
ATATAAATATAAAGTAGTAAAAATTGAACCATTAGGAGTAGCACCCACCAAGGCAAAGAGAAGAGTGGTG
CAGAGAGAAAAAAGAGCAGTGGGAATAGGAGCTTTGTTCCTTGGGTTCTTGGGAGCAGCAGGAAGCACTA
TGGGCGCAGCGTCAATGACGCTGACGGTACAGGCCAGACAATTATTGTCTGGTATAGTGCAGCAGCAGAA
CAATTTGCTGAGGGCTATTGAGGCGCAACAGCATCTGTTGCAACTCACAGTCTGGGGCATCAAGCAGCTC
CAGGCAAGAATCCTGGCTGTGGAAAGATACCTAAAGGATCAACAGCTCCTGGGGATTTGGGGTTGCTCTG
GAAAACTCATTTGCACCACTGCTGTGCCTTGGAATGCTAGTTGGAGTAATAAATCTCTGGAACAGATTTG
GAATCACACGACCTGGATGGAGTGGGACAGAGAAATTAACAATTACACAAGCTTAATACACTCCTTAATT
GAAGAATCGCAAAACCAGCAAGAAAAGAATGAACAAGAATTATTGGAATTAGATAAATGGGCAAGTTTGT
GGAATTGGTTTAACATAACAAATTGGCTGTGGTATATAAAATTATTCATAATGATAGTAGGAGGCTTGGT
AGGTTTAAGAATAGTTTTTGCTGTACTTTCTATAGTGAATAGAGTTAGGCAGGGATATTCACCATTATCG
TTTCAGACCCACCTCCCAACCCCGAGGGGACCCATGCATTGCATCTCAATTAGTCAGCAACCAGGTGTGG
AAAGTCCCCAGGCTCCCCAGCAGGCAGAAGTATGCAAAGCATGCGTCTCAATTAGTCAGCAACCATAGTC
CCGCCCCTAACTCCGCCCATCCCGCCCCTAACTCCGCCCAGTTCCGCCCATTCTCCGCCCCATGGCTGAC
TAATTTTTTTTATTTATGCAGAGGCCGAGGCCGCCTCGGCCTCTGAGCTATTCCAGAAGTAGTGAGGAGG
CTTTTTTGGAGGCCTAGGCTTTTGCAAAAAGCTTTCTAGAGGTACCACCGGAGCTTACCATGACCGAGTA
CAAGCCCACGGTGCGCCTCGCCACCCGCGACGACGTCCCCAGGGCCGTACGCACCCTCGCCGCCGCGTTC
GCCGACTACCCCGCCACGCGCCACACCGTCGATCCGGACCGCCACATCGAGCGGGTCACCGAGCTGCAAG
AACTCTTCCTCACGCGCGTCGGGCTCGACATCGGCAAGGTGTGGGTCGCGGACGACGGCGCCGCCGTGGC
GGTCTGGACCACGCCGGAGAGCGTCGAAGCGGGGGCGGTGTTCGCCGAGATCGGCCCGCGCATGGCCGAG
TTGAGCGGTTCCCGGCTGGCCGCGCAGCAACAGATGGAAGGCCTCCTGGCGCCGCACCGGCCCAAGGAGC
CCGCGTGGTTCCTGGCCACCGTCGGCGTCTCGCCCGACCACCAGGGCAAGGGTCTGGGCAGCGCCGTCGT
GCTCCCCGGAGTGGAGGCGGCCGAGCGCGCCGGGGTGCCCGCCTTCCTGGAGACCTCCGCGCCCCGCAAC
CTCCCCTTCTACGAGCGGCTCGGCTTCACCGTCACCGCCGACGTCGAGGTGCCCGAAGGACCGCGCACCT
GGTGCATGACCCGCAAGCCCGGTGCCAGTTAACGAATTCTAGATCTTGAGACAAATGGCAGTATTCATCC
ACAATTTTAAAAGAAAAGGGGGGATTGGGGGGTACAGTGCAGGGGAAAGAATAGTAGACATAATAGCAAC
AGACATACAAACTAAAGAATTACAAAAACAAATTACAAAAATTCAAAATTTTCGGGTTTATTACAGGGAC
AGCAGAGATCCACTTTGGCGCCGGCTCGAGGCCTGCAGGTGCAAAGATGGATAAAGTTTTAAACAGAGAG
GAATCTTTGCAGCTAATGGACCTTCTAGGTCTTGAAAGGAGTGGGAATTGGCTCCGGTGCCCGTCAGTGG
GCAGAGCGCACATCGCCCACAGTCCCCGAGAAGTTGGGGGGAGGGGTCGGCAATTGAACCGGTGCCTAGA
GAAGGTGGCGCGGGGTAAACTGGGAAAGTGATGTCGTGTACTGGCTCCGCCTTTTTCCCGAGGGTGGGGG
AGAACCGTATATAAGTGCAGTAGTCGCCGTGAACGTTCTTTTTCGCAACGGGTTTGCCGCCAGAACACAG
GTAAGTGCCGTGTGTGGTTCCCGCGGGCCTGGCCTCTTTACGGGTTATGGCCCTTGCGTGCCTTGAATTA
CTTCCACCTGGCTGCAGTACGTGATTCTTGATCCCGAGCTTCGGGTTGGAAGTGGGTGGGAGAGTTCGAG
GCCTTGCGCTTAAGGAGCCCCTTCGCCTCGTGCTTGAGTTGAGGCCTGGCCTGGGCGCTGGGGCCGCCGC
GTGCGAATCTGGTGGCACCTTCGCGCCTGTCTCGCTGCTTTCGATAAGTCTCTAGCCATTTAAAATTTTT
GATGACCTGCTGCGACGCTTTTTTTCTGGCAAGATAGTCTTGTAAATGCGGGCCAAGATCTGCACACTGG
TATTTCGGTTTTTGGGGCCGCGGGCGGCGACGGGGCCCGTGCGTCCCAGCGCACATGTTCGGCGAGGCGG
GGCCTGCGAGCGCGGCCACCGAGAATCGGACGGGGGTAGTCTCAAGCTGGCCGGCCTGCTCTGGTGCCTG
GCCTCGCGCCGCCGTGTATCGCCCCGCCCTGGGCGGCAAGGCTGGCCCGGTCGGCACCAGTTGCGTGAGC
GGAAAGATGGCCGCTTCCCGGCCCTGCTGCAGGGAGCTCAAAATGGAGGACGCGGCGCTCGGGAGAGCGG
GCGGGTGAGTCACCCACACAAAGGAAAAGGGCCTTTCCGTCCTCAGCCGTCGCTTCATGTGACTCCACGG
AGTACCGGGCGCCGTCCAGGCACCTCGATTAGTTCTCGAGCTTTTGGAGTACGTCGTCTTTAGGTTGGGG
GGAGGGGTTTTATGCGATGGAGTTTCCCCACACTGAGTGGGTGGAGACTGAAGTTAGGCCAGCTTGGCAC
TTGATGTAATTCTCCTTGGAATTTGCCCTTTTTGAGTTTGGATCTTGGTTCATTCTCAAGCCTCAGACAG
TGGTTCAAAGTTTTTTTCTTCCATTTCAGGTGTCGTGAGGCTAGCACCGCCACCATGTGTCCTCATTTTG
CTCAAGACCTTTGGCCAGAGCAGGGCATGGAAGATTCTTTTCAAAAAGCAATACTGAGAAGATATGGAAA
ATATGGACATGAGAATTTACAGTTAAGAAAAGGCTGTAAAAGTGTGGATGAGTATAAGGTGAACAAAGAA
GGTTATAATGGACTTAACCAGTGTTTCACAACTGCCCAGAGCAAAGTATTTCAATGTGATAAATATTTGA
AAGTCTTCTATAAATTTTTAAATTCAAACAGACCTAAGATAAGACATACTGAAAAGAAATCTTTCAAATG
TAAAAAACGTGTCAAATTATTTTGCATGCTTTCACATAAAACCCAACACAAAAGCATTTATCATAGAGAG
AAGTCCTACAAATGTAAAGAATGTGGAAAAACCTTTAATTGGTCCTCAACCCTTACTAATCATAGGAAAA
TTTATACTGAAGAGAAACCTTACAAATGTGAAGAATATAACAAATCTCCTAAGCAACTCTCAACCCTTAC
TACACATGAAATAATTCATGCTGGAGAGAAACTCTACAAATGTGAAGAATGTGGTGAAGCTTTTAATCGA
TCCTCAAATCTTACTACACATAAGATAATTCATACTGGAGAGAAACCTTACAAGTGTGAAGAATGTGGCA
AAGCATTTATCTGGTCCTCAACCCTTACTGAGCATAAGAAAATTCATACTAGAAAGAAACCCTACAAGTG
TGAAGAATGTGGCAAAGCATTTATATGGTCCTCAACACTAACTAGACATAAGAGGATGCACACTGGAGAG
AAACCCTACAAATGTGAAGAATGTGGCAAAGCTTTTAGCCAGTCCTCAACCCTTACTACACATAAGATAA
TTCATACTGGAGAGAAACGCTACAAATGCTTAGAATGTGGCAAAGCTTTTAAGCAACTCTCAACTCTTAC
TACACATAAAATAATTCATGTTGGAGAGAAACTCTACAAATGTGAAGAATGCGGCAAAGGTTTTAATCGA
TCTTCAAATCTTACTACACATAAGATAATTCATACTGGAGAGAAACCTTACAAGTGTGAAGAATGTGGCA
AAGCATTTATCTGGTCCTCAACCCTTACTAAACATAAGAGAATTCATACTAGAGAGAAACCCTACAAATG
TGAAGAATGTGGCAAGGCATTTATATGGTCCTCAACCCTAACTAGACATAAGAGGATGCACACTGGAGAG
AAACCCTACAAATGTGAAGAATGTGGCAAATCTTTTAGCCAATCCTCAACCCTTACTACACATAAGATAA
TTCATACTGGAGAGAAACCCTACAAATGTGAAGAATGTGGCAAAGCCTTTAACTGGTCCTCAACTCTTAC
TAAACATAAGATAATTCATACTGAAGAGAAACCCTACAAATGTGAAAAATGTGGCAAAGCCTTTAAGCAG
TCTTCAATCCTTACTAACCATAAGAGAATTCATACTGGAGAGAAACCCTATAAATGTGAAGAATGTGGCA
AATCTTTTAACCGGTCTTCAACTTTTACTAAACATAAGGTAATTCATACTGGAGTAAAACCCTACAAATG
TGAAGAATGTGGCAAAGCATTTTTCTGGTCCTCAACCCTAACTAAACATAAGAGAATTCATACTGGAGAG
CAACCCTACAAATGGGAAAAATTTGGCAAAGCCTTTAATCGGTCCTCGCACCTCACCACAGATAAGATAA
CTCATTGGAGAGAAATCTTACAAGTATAGTAATGAACTAGTCCGTAACTTGAAAGTATTTCGATTTCTTG
GCTTTATATATCTTGTGGAAAGGACGAAATAAGGGAGCCGGATATGTCGAGACGCGTTAAGTCGACAATC
AACCTCTGGATTACAAAATTTGTGAAAGATTGACTGGTATTCTTAACTATGTTGCTCCTTTTACGCTATG
TGGATACGCTGCTTTAATGCCTTTGTATCATGCTATTGCTTCCCGTATGGCTTTCATTTTCTCCTCCTTG
TATAAATCCTGGTTGCTGTCTCTTTATGAGGAGTTGTGGCCCGTTGTCAGGCAACGTGGCGTGGTGTGCA
CTGTGTTTGCTGACGCAACCCCCACTGGTTGGGGCATTGCCACCACCTGTCAGCTCCTTTCCGGGACTTT
CGCTTTCCCCCTCCCTATTGCCACGGCGGAACTCATCGCCGCCTGCCTTGCCCGCTGCTGGACAGGGGCT
CGGCTGTTGGGCACTGACAATTCCGTGGTGTTGTCGGGGAAATCATCGTCCTTTCCTTGGCTGCTCGCCT
GTGTTGCCACCTGGATTCTGCGCGGGACGTCCTTCTGCTACGTCCCTTCGGCCCTCAATCCAGCGGACCT
TCCTTCCCGCGGCCTGCTGCCGGCTCTGCGGCCTCTTCCGCGTCTTCGCCTTCGCCCTCAGACGAGTCGG
ATCTCCCTTTGGGCCGCCTCCCCGCGTCGACTTTAAGACCAATGACTTACAAGGCAGCTGTAGATCTTAG
CCACTTTTTAAAAGAAAAGGGGGGACTGGAAGGGCTAATTCACTCCCAACGAAGACAAGATCTGCTTTTT
GCTTGTACTGGGTCTCTCTGGTTAGACCAGATCTGAGCCTGGGAGCTCTCTGGCTAACTAGGGAACCCAC
TGCTTAAGCCTCAATAAAGCTTGCCTTGAGTGCTTCAAGTAGTGTGTGCCCGTCTGTTGTGTGACTCTGG
TAACTAGAGATCCCTCAGACCCTTTTAGTCAGTGTGGAAAATCTCTAGCAGTACGTATAGTAGTTCATGT
CATCTTATTATTCAGTATTTATAACTTGCAAAGAAATGAATATCAGAGAGTGAGAGGAACTTGTTTATTG
CAGCTTATAATGGTTACAAATAAAGCAATAGCATCACAAATTTCACAAATAAAGCATTTTTTTCACTGCA
TTCTAGTTGTGGTTTGTCCAAACTCATCAATGTATCTTATCATGTCTGGCTCTAGCTATCCCGCCCCTAA
CTCCGCCCATCCCGCCCCTAACTCCGCCCAGTTCCGCCCATTCTCCGCCCCATGGCTGACTAATTTTTTT
TATTTATGCAGAGGCCGAGGCCGCCTCGGCCTCTGAGCTATTCCAGAAGTAGTGAGGAGGCTTTTTTGGA
GGCCTAGGGACGTACCCAATTCGCCCTATAGTGAGTCGTATTACGCGCGCTCACTGGCCGTCGTTTTACA
ACGTCGTGACTGGGAAAACCCTGGCGTTACCCAACTTAATCGCCTTGCAGCACATCCCCCTTTCGCCAGC
TGGCGTAATAGCGAAGAGGCCCGCACCGATCGCCCTTCCCAACAGTTGCGCAGCCTGAATGGCGAATGGG
[124 nt withheld, positions 7421-7544]
C
[91 nt withheld, positions 7546-7636]
A
[49 nt withheld, positions 7638-7686]
CCTTTGACGTTGGAGTCCACGTTCTTT
[37 nt withheld, positions 7714-7750]
ACCCTATCTCGGTCTATTCTTTTGATTTATAAGGGATTTTGCCGATTTCGGCCTATTGGTTAAAAAATGA
GCTGATTTAACAAAAATTTAACGCGAATTTTAACAAAATATTAACGCTTACAATTTAGGTGGCACTTTTC
GGGGAAATGTGCGCGGAACCCCTATTTGTTTATTTTTCTAAATACATTCAAATATGTATCCGCTCATGAG
ACAATAACCCTGATAAATGCTTCAATAATATTGAAAAAGGAAGAGTATGAGTATTCAACATTTCCGTGTC
GCCCTTATTCCCTTTTTTGCGGCATTTTGCCTTCCTGTTTTTGCTCACCCAGAAACGCTGGTGAAAGTAA
AAGATGCTGAAGATCAGTTGGGTGCACGAGTGGGTTACATCGAACTGGATCTCAACAGCGGTAAGATCCT
TGAGAGTTTTCGCCCCGAAGAACGTTTTCCAATGATGAGCACTTTTAAAGTTCTGCTATGTGGCGCGGTA
TTATCCCGTATTGACGCCGGGCAAGAGCAACTCGGTCGCCGCATACACTATTCTCAGAATGACTTGGTTG
AGTACTCACCAGTCACAGAAAAGCATCTTACGGATGGCATGACAGTAAGAGAATTATGCAGTGCTGCCAT
AACCATGAGTGATAACACTGCGGCCAACTTACTTCTGACAACGATCGGAGGACCGAAGGAGCTAACCGCT
TTTTTGCACAACATGGGGGATCATGTAACTCGCCTTGATCGTTGGGAACCGGAGCTGAATGAAGCCATAC
CAAACGACGAGCGTGACACCACGATGCCTGTAGCAATGGCAACAACGTTGCGCAAACTATTAACTGGCGA
ACTACTTACTCTAGCTTCCCGGCAACAATTAATAGACTGGATGGAGGCGGATAAAGTTGCAGGACCACTT
CTGCGCTCGGCCCTTCCGGCTGGCTGGTTTATTGCTGATAAATCTGGAGCCGGTGAGCGTGGGTCTCGCG
GTATCATTGCAGCACTGGGGCCAGATGGTAAGCCCTCCCGTATCGTAGTTATCTACACGACGGGGAGTCA
GGCAACTATGGATGAACGAAATAGACAGATCGCTGAGATAGGTGCCTCACTGATTAAGCATTGGTAACTG
TCAGACCAAGTTTACTCATATATACTTTAGATTGATTTAAAACTTCATTTTTAATTTAAAAGGATCTAGG
TGAAGATCCTTTTTGATAATCTCATGACCAAAATCCCTTAACGTGAGTTTTCGTTCCACTGAGCGTCAGA
CCCCGTAGAAAAGATCAAAGGATCTTCTTGAGATCCTTTTTTTCTGCGCGTAATCTGCTGCTTGCAAACA
AAAAAACCACCGCTACCAGCGGTGGTTTGTTTGCCGGATCAAGAGCTACCAACTCTTTTTCCGAAGGTAA
CTGGCTTCAGCAGAGCGCAGATACCAAATACTGTTCTTCTAGTGTAGCCGTAGTTAGGCCACCACTTCAA
GAACTCTGTAGCACCGCCTACATACCTCGCTCTGCTAATCCTGTTACCAGTGGCTGCTGCCAGTGGCGAT
AAGTCGTGTCTTACCGGGTTGGACTCAAGACGATAGTTACCGGATAAGGCGCAGCGGTCGGGCTGAACGG
GGGGTTCGTGCACACAGCCCAGCTTGGAGCGAACGACCTACACCGAACTGAGATACCTACAGCGTGAGCT
ATGAGAAAGCGCCACGCTTCCCGAAGGGAGAAAGGCGGACAGGTATCCGGTAAGCGGCAGGGTCGGAACA
GGAGAGCGCACGAGGGAGCTTCCAGGGGGAAACGCCTGGTATCTTTATAGTCCTGTCGGGTTTCGCCACC
TCTGACTTGAGCGTCGATTTTTGTGATGCTCGTCAGGGGGGCGGAGCCTATGGAAAAACGCCAGCAACGC
GGCCTTTTTACGGTTCCTGGCCTTTTGCTGGCCTTTTGCTCACATGTTCTTTCCTGCGTTATCCCCTGAT
TCTGTGGATAACCGTATTACCGCCTTTGAGTGAGCTGATACCGCTCGCCGCAGCCGAACGACCGAGCGCA
GCGAGTCAGTGAGCGAGGAAGCGGAAGAGCGCCCAATACGCAAACCGCCTCTCCCCGCGCGTTGGCCGAT
TCATTAATGCAGCTGGCACGACAGGTTTCCCGACTGGAAAGCGGGCAGTGAGCGCAACGCAATTAATGTG
AGTTAGCTCACTCATTAGGCACCCCAGGCTTTACACTTTATGCTTCCGGCTCGTATGTTGTGTGGAATTG
TGAGCGGATAACAATTTCACACAGGAAACAGCTATGACCATGATTACGCCAAGCGCGCAATTAACCCTCA
CTAAAGGGAACAAAAGCTGGAGCTGCAAGC
