>Addgene plasmid #143943 | TFORF1279 | depositor partial sequence | sequence record 283956 | Insert
ACCGCCACCATGTGTCCTCATTTTGCTCAAGACCTTTGGCCAGAGCAGGGCATGGAAGATTCTTTTCAAA
AAGCAATACTGAGAAGATATGGAAAATATGGACATGAGAATTTACAGTTAAGAAAAGGCTGTAAAAGTGT
GGATGAGTATAAGGTGAACAAAGAAGGTTATAATGGACTTAACCAGTGTTTCACAACTGCCCAGAGCAAA
GTATTTCAATGTGATAAATATTTGAAAGTCTTCTATAAATTTTTAAATTCAAACAGACCTAAGATAAGAC
ATACTGAAAAGAAATCTTTCAAATGTAAAAAACGTGTCAAATTATTTTGCATGCTTTCACATAAAACCCA
ACACAAAAGCATTTATCATAGAGAGAAGTCCTACAAATGTAAAGAATGTGGAAAAACCTTTAATTGGTCC
TCAACCCTTACTAATCATAGGAAAATTTATACTGAAGAGAAACCTTACAAATGTGAAGAATATAACAAAT
CTCCTAAGCAACTCTCAACCCTTACTACACATGAAATAATTCATGCTGGAGAGAAACTCTACAAATGTGA
AGAATGTGGTGAAGCTTTTAATCGATCCTCAAATCTTACTACACATAAGATAATTCATACTGGAGAGAAA
CCTTACAAGTGTGAAGAATGTGGCAAAGCATTTATCTGGTCCTCAACCCTTACTGAGCATAAGAAAATTC
ATACTAGAAAGAAACCCTACAAGTGTGAAGAATGTGGCAAAGCATTTATATGGTCCTCAACACTAACTAG
ACATAAGAGGATGCACACTGGAGAGAAACCCTACAAATGTGAAGAATGTGGCAAAGCTTTTAGCCAGTCC
TCAACCCTTACTACACATAAGATAATTCATACTGGAGAGAAACGCTACAAATGCTTAGAATGTGGCAAAG
CTTTTAAGCAACTCTCAACTCTTACTACACATAAAATAATTCATGTTGGAGAGAAACTCTACAAATGTGA
AGAATGCGGCAAAGGTTTTAATCGATCTTCAAATCTTACTACACATAAGATAATTCATACTGGAGAGAAA
CCTTACAAGTGTGAAGAATGTGGCAAAGCATTTATCTGGTCCTCAACCCTTACTAAACATAAGAGAATTC
ATACTAGAGAGAAACCCTACAAATGTGAAGAATGTGGCAAGGCATTTATATGGTCCTCAACCCTAACTAG
ACATAAGAGGATGCACACTGGAGAGAAACCCTACAAATGTGAAGAATGTGGCAAATCTTTTAGCCAATCC
TCAACCCTTACTACACATAAGATAATTCATACTGGAGAGAAACCCTACAAATGTGAAGAATGTGGCAAAG
CCTTTAACTGGTCCTCAACTCTTACTAAACATAAGATAATTCATACTGAAGAGAAACCCTACAAATGTGA
AAAATGTGGCAAAGCCTTTAAGCAGTCTTCAATCCTTACTAACCATAAGAGAATTCATACTGGAGAGAAA
CCCTATAAATGTGAAGAATGTGGCAAATCTTTTAACCGGTCTTCAACTTTTACTAAACATAAGGTAATTC
ATACTGGAGTAAAACCCTACAAATGTGAAGAATGTGGCAAAGCATTTTTCTGGTCCTCAACCCTAACTAA
ACATAAGAGAATTCATACTGGAGAGCAACCCTACAAATGGGAAAAATTTGGCAAAGCCTTTAATCGGTCC
TCGCACCTCACCACAGATAAGATAACTCATTGGAGAGAAATCTTACAAGTATAGTAATGAACTAGTCCGT
AACTTGAAAGTATTTCGATTTCTTGGCTTTATATATCTTGTGGAAAGGACGAAATAAGGGAGCCGGATAT
GTCGAG
