>Addgene plasmid #143943 | TFORF1279 | depositor partial sequence | sequence record 283957 | Barcode
AATAAGGGAGCCGGATATGTCGAG
